Addgene plasmid #223667: mTph2p(330bp)-mut4-Luc
Purpose: Firefly-luciferase reporter expression driven by proximal 330-bp of mouse Tph2 promoter point mutation at PRE site 4
Depositing lab: Kyungjin Kim. Depositing organization: Daegu Gyeongbuk Institute of Science and Technology. Publication: Role of the circadian nuclear receptor REV-ERBalpha in dorsal raphe serotonin synthesis in mood regulation. Park I, Choi M, Kim J, Jang S, Kim D, Kim J, Choe Y, Geum D, Yu SW, Choi JW, Moon C, Choe HK, Son GH, Kim K. Commun Biol. 2024 Aug 15;7(1):998. doi: 10.1038/s42003-024-06647-y. PubMed 39147805.
Backbone
  Vector backbone: pGL3
  Vector type: Mammalian Expression, Luciferase
Growth in bacteria
  Bacterial resistance: Ampicillin, 100 μg/mL
  Growth temperature: 37°C
  Growth strain: DH5alpha
  Copy number: High Copy
Gene/Insert
  Gene/Insert name: mTph2 promoter
  Species: M. musculus (mouse)
  Entrez Gene: Tph2 (a.k.a. Ntph)
  Promoter: mTph2 promoter
  Tag / fusion protein: Firefly luciferase (C terminal on insert)
  Cloning method: Gibson Cloning
  Sequencing primers: 5′ ATCGATAGGTACCGAGCTCTTACG
Terms and licenses: Academic/Nonprofit Terms; Industry Terms: Not Available to Industry
How to cite: mTph2p(330bp)-mut4-Luc was a gift from Kyungjin Kim (Addgene plasmid # 223667 ; http://n2t.net/addgene:223667 ; RRID:Addgene_223667)
