[The description below was written by a language model from this plasmid's Addgene catalogue record and pLannotate feature annotations shown in this document.]
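Description:
mTph2p(330bp)-mut4-Luc is a firefly luciferase promoter-reporter plasmid built on the pGL3 backbone for transient expression in mammalian cells. It is propagated in E. coli as a high-copy plasmid through a ColE1/pUC-type origin and selected with ampicillin via the β-lactamase gene and its native promoter. An f1 bacteriophage origin is also present. The short large T antigen, tetracycline-resistance and lacZα fragments picked up by automated annotation are backbone remnants rather than functional genes.

The payload is the proximal 330 bp of the mouse Tph2 (tryptophan hydroxylase 2) promoter, inserted by Gibson cloning upstream of the enhanced luc+ firefly luciferase coding sequence. It carries a point mutation at what the record calls PRE site 4. The promoter itself is not annotated in the feature table, but it presumably lies in the unannotated interval between the upstream pause site and the start of the luciferase gene. A synthetic poly(A) signal and an RNA polymerase II transcriptional pause site sit upstream of the insert, where they limit read-through transcription from the backbone so that the luciferase signal reflects activity of the cloned promoter. An SV40 poly(A) signal follows the reporter to terminate and process the transcript.

The record does not give the exact nucleotide change or define the PRE element. The associated publication concerns the circadian nuclear receptor REV-ERBα and serotonin synthesis in the dorsal raphe. The construct is therefore most plausibly one of a series of site mutants, compared against the wild-type 330-bp reporter in luciferase assays to test how individual promoter elements contribute to Tph2 transcriptional regulation.
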