Features (pLannotate 1.2.2; 11 found; start..end, strand, type, name):
      1..92      +  misc_feature   pause site: RNA polymerase II transcriptional pause signal from the human α2 globin gene
    506..2158    +  CDS            luciferase: firefly luciferase; luc+; enhanced luc+ version of the luciferase gene
   2199..2320    -  polyA_signal   SV40 poly(A) signal: SV40 polyadenylation signal
   2343..2411    -  CDS            large T antigen (fragment): large T antigen from SV40 (simian virus 40)
   2427..2559    +  CDS            TcR (fragment): tetracycline efflux protein; tet; confers resistance to tetracycline
   2739..3327    -  rep_origin     ori: high-copy-number ColE1/pMB1/pBR322/pUC origin of replication
   3498..4358    -  CDS            AmpR: β-lactamase; bla; confers resistance to ampicillin, carbenicillin, and related antibiotics
   4359..4463    -  promoter       AmpR promoter: bla
   4490..4918    +  rep_origin     f1 ori (sequence partly withheld): f1 bacteriophage origin of replication; arrow indicates direction of (+) strand synthesis
   4950..5017    -  CDS            lacZα (fragment): LacZα fragment of β-galactosidase; lacZ fragment
   5076..5124    +  polyA_signal   poly(A) signal: synthetic polyadenylation signal
>Addgene plasmid #223667 | mTph2p(330bp)-mut4-Luc | addgene full sequence | sequence record 443481 | Addgene NGS Result
AACATACGCTCTCCATCAAAACAAAACGAAACAAAACAAACTAGCAAAATAGGCTGTCCCCAGTGCAAGT
GCAGGTGCCAGAACATTTCTCTATCGATAGGTACCGAGCTCTTACGCGTCTCTTGCTTAAGAATTTTCCA
TTCTTCAAAGGATTGTCAAGCTTTCCTGTGGCTTTCTAAAGTTGGAAAAGTACAAATATAATCTTGTCTA
TGCCTGTCAAATTGCTGGGTCTGATCAGGTCATAGATGGAGAGCAATAAAATTGTATCAGAAGAGTATCA
AAGGAATGATGGGCCTATGGGCATTTCATATATTTCTTACTTAATGAAGAACATTCTAGAAGGTTAGCAT
CTGAGCTAAGTTCAAGCCTCGAATTTCAAAAGCCTGAATATCCTTCTACATGGAAACACCATGGGTTTTG
GAAGCAGACTTCTTATGAAAGCCCCCGGGCTCGAGATCTGCGATCTAAGTAAGCTTGGCATTCCGGTACT
GTTGGTAAAGCCACCATGGAAGACGCCAAAAACATAAAGAAAGGCCCGGCGCCATTCTATCCGCTGGAAG
ATGGAACCGCTGGAGAGCAACTGCATAAGGCTATGAAGAGATACGCCCTGGTTCCTGGAACAATTGCTTT
TACAGATGCACATATCGAGGTGGACATCACTTACGCTGAGTACTTCGAAATGTCCGTTCGGTTGGCAGAA
GCTATGAAACGATATGGGCTGAATACAAATCACAGAATCGTCGTATGCAGTGAAAACTCTCTTCAATTCT
TTATGCCGGTGTTGGGCGCGTTATTTATCGGAGTTGCAGTTGCGCCCGCGAACGACATTTATAATGAACG
TGAATTGCTCAACAGTATGGGCATTTCGCAGCCTACCGTGGTGTTCGTTTCCAAAAAGGGGTTGCAAAAA
ATTTTGAACGTGCAAAAAAAGCTCCCAATCATCCAAAAAATTATTATCATGGATTCTAAAACGGATTACC
AGGGATTTCAGTCGATGTACACGTTCGTCACATCTCATCTACCTCCCGGTTTTAATGAATACGATTTTGT
GCCAGAGTCCTTCGATAGGGACAAGACAATTGCACTGATCATGAACTCCTCTGGATCTACTGGTCTGCCT
AAAGGTGTCGCTCTGCCTCATAGAACTGCCTGCGTGAGATTCTCGCATGCCAGAGATCCTATTTTTGGCA
ATCAAATCATTCCGGATACTGCGATTTTAAGTGTTGTTCCATTCCATCACGGTTTTGGAATGTTTACTAC
ACTCGGATATTTGATATGTGGATTTCGAGTCGTCTTAATGTATAGATTTGAAGAAGAGCTGTTTCTGAGG
AGCCTTCAGGATTACAAGATTCAAAGTGCGCTGCTGGTGCCAACCCTATTCTCCTTCTTCGCCAAAAGCA
CTCTGATTGACAAATACGATTTATCTAATTTACACGAAATTGCTTCTGGTGGCGCTCCCCTCTCTAAGGA
AGTCGGGGAAGCGGTTGCCAAGAGGTTCCATCTGCCAGGTATCAGGCAAGGATATGGGCTCACTGAGACT
ACATCAGCTATTCTGATTACACCCGAGGGGGATGATAAACCGGGCGCGGTCGGTAAAGTTGTTCCATTTT
TTGAAGCGAAGGTTGTGGATCTGGATACCGGGAAAACGCTGGGCGTTAATCAAAGAGGCGAACTGTGTGT
GAGAGGTCCTATGATTATGTCCGGTTATGTAAACAATCCGGAAGCGACCAACGCCTTGATTGACAAGGAT
GGATGGCTACATTCTGGAGACATAGCTTACTGGGACGAAGACGAACACTTCTTCATCGTTGACCGCCTGA
AGTCTCTGATTAAGTACAAAGGCTATCAGGTGGCTCCCGCTGAATTGGAATCCATCTTGCTCCAACACCC
CAACATCTTCGACGCAGGTGTCGCAGGTCTTCCCGACGATGACGCCGGTGAACTTCCCGCCGCCGTTGTT
GTTTTGGAGCACGGAAAGACGATGACGGAAAAAGAGATCGTGGATTACGTCGCCAGTCAAGTAACAACCG
CGAAAAAGTTGCGCGGAGGAGTTGTGTTTGTGGACGAAGTACCGAAAGGTCTTACCGGAAAACTCGACGC
AAGAAAAATCAGAGAGATCCTCATAAAGGCCAAGAAGGGCGGAAAGATCGCCGTGTAATTCTAGAGTCGG
GGCGGCCGGCCGCTTCGAGCAGACATGATAAGATACATTGATGAGTTTGGACAAACCACAACTAGAATGC
AGTGAAAAAAATGCTTTATTTGTGAAATTTGTGATGCTATTGCTTTATTTGTAACCATTATAAGCTGCAA
TAAACAAGTTAACAACAACAATTGCATTCATTTTATGTTTCAGGTTCAGGGGGAGGTGTGGGAGGTTTTT
TAAAGCAAGTAAAACCTCTACAAATGTGGTAAAATCGATAAGGATCCGTCGACCGATGCCCTTGAGAGCC
TTCAACCCAGTCAGCTCCTTCCGGTGGGCGCGGGGCATGACTATCGTCGCCGCACTTATGACTGTCTTCT
TTATCATGCAACTCGTAGGACAGGTGCCGGCAGCGCTCTTCCGCTTCCTCGCTCACTGACTCGCTGCGCT
CGGTCGTTCGGCTGCGGCGAGCGGTATCAGCTCACTCAAAGGCGGTAATACGGTTATCCACAGAATCAGG
GGATAACGCAGGAAAGAACATGTGAGCAAAAGGCCAGCAAAAGGCCAGGAACCGTAAAAAGGCCGCGTTG
CTGGCGTTTTTCCATAGGCTCCGCCCCCCTGACGAGCATCACAAAAATCGACGCTCAAGTCAGAGGTGGC
GAAACCCGACAGGACTATAAAGATACCAGGCGTTTCCCCCTGGAAGCTCCCTCGTGCGCTCTCCTGTTCC
GACCCTGCCGCTTACCGGATACCTGTCCGCCTTTCTCCCTTCGGGAAGCGTGGCGCTTTCTCATAGCTCA
CGCTGTAGGTATCTCAGTTCGGTGTAGGTCGTTCGCTCCAAGCTGGGCTGTGTGCACGAACCCCCCGTTC
AGCCCGACCGCTGCGCCTTATCCGGTAACTATCGTCTTGAGTCCAACCCGGTAAGACACGACTTATCGCC
ACTGGCAGCAGCCACTGGTAACAGGATTAGCAGAGCGAGGTATGTAGGCGGTGCTACAGAGTTCTTGAAG
TGGTGGCCTAACTACGGCTACACTAGAAGAACAGTATTTGGTATCTGCGCTCTGCTGAAGCCAGTTACCT
TCGGAAAAAGAGTTGGTAGCTCTTGATCCGGCAAACAAACCACCGCTGGTAGCGGTGGTTTTTTTGTTTG
CAAGCAGCAGATTACGCGCAGAAAAAAAGGATCTCAAGAAGATCCTTTGATCTTTTCTACGGGGTCTGAC
GCTCAGTGGAACGAAAACTCACGTTAAGGGATTTTGGTCATGAGATTATCAAAAAGGATCTTCACCTAGA
TCCTTTTAAATTAAAAATGAAGTTTTAAATCAATCTAAAGTATATATGAGTAAACTTGGTCTGACAGTTA
CCAATGCTTAATCAGTGAGGCACCTATCTCAGCGATCTGTCTATTTCGTTCATCCATAGTTGCCTGACTC
CCCGTCGTGTAGATAACTACGATACGGGAGGGCTTACCATCTGGCCCCAGTGCTGCAATGATACCGCGAG
ACCCACGCTCACCGGCTCCAGATTTATCAGCAATAAACCAGCCAGCCGGAAGGGCCGAGCGCAGAAGTGG
TCCTGCAACTTTATCCGCCTCCATCCAGTCTATTAATTGTTGCCGGGAAGCTAGAGTAAGTAGTTCGCCA
GTTAATAGTTTGCGCAACGTTGTTGCCATTGCTACAGGCATCGTGGTGTCACGCTCGTCGTTTGGTATGG
CTTCATTCAGCTCCGGTTCCCAACGATCAAGGCGAGTTACATGATCCCCCATGTTGTGCAAAAAAGCGGT
TAGCTCCTTCGGTCCTCCGATCGTTGTCAGAAGTAAGTTGGCCGCAGTGTTATCACTCATGGTTATGGCA
GCACTGCATAATTCTCTTACTGTCATGCCATCCGTAAGATGCTTTTCTGTGACTGGTGAGTACTCAACCA
AGTCATTCTGAGAATAGTGTATGCGGCGACCGAGTTGCTCTTGCCCGGCGTCAATACGGGATAATACCGC
GCCACATAGCAGAACTTTAAAAGTGCTCATCATTGGAAAACGTTCTTCGGGGCGAAAACTCTCAAGGATC
TTACCGCTGTTGAGATCCAGTTCGATGTAACCCACTCGTGCACCCAACTGATCTTCAGCATCTTTTACTT
TCACCAGCGTTTCTGGGTGAGCAAAAACAGGAAGGCAAAATGCCGCAAAAAAGGGAATAAGGGCGACACG
GAAATGTTGAATACTCATACTCTTCCTTTTTCAATATTATTGAAGCATTTATCAGGGTTATTGTCTCATG
AGCGGATACATATTTGAATGTATTTAGAAAAATAAACAAATAGGGGTTCCGCGCACATTTCCCCGAAAAG
TGCCACCTG
[124 nt withheld, positions 4490-4613]
C
[91 nt withheld, positions 4615-4705]
A
[49 nt withheld, positions 4707-4755]
CCTTTGACGTTGGAGTCCACGTTCTTT
[37 nt withheld, positions 4783-4819]
ACCCTATCTCGGTCTATTCTTTTGATTTATAAGGGATTTTGCCGATTTCGGCCTATTGGTTAAAAAATGA
GCTGATTTAACAAAAATTTAACGCGAATTTTAACAAAATATTAACGCTTACAATTTGCCATTCGCCATTC
AGGCTGCGCAACTGTTGGGAAGGGCGATCGGTGCGGGCCTCTTCGCTATTACGCCAGCCCAAGCTACCAT
GATAAGTAAGTAATATTAAGGTACGGGAGGTACTTGGAGCGGCCGCAATAAAATATCTTTATTTTCATTA
CATCTGTGTGTTGGTTTTTTGTGTGAATCGATAGTACT
